>Addgene plasmid #114823 | AT2G45340 K10_pECIA14 | addgene full sequence | sequence record 269982 | Addgene NGS Result
GTAAAACGACGGCCAGTGAATTAATTCGTTGCAGGACAGGATGTGGTGCCCGATGTGACTAGCTCTTTGC
TGCAGGCCGTCCTATCCTCTGGTTCCGATAAGAGACCCAGAACTCCGGCCCCCCACCGCCCACCGCCACC
CCCATACATATGTGGTACGCAAGTAAGAGTGCCTGCGCATGCCCCATGTGCCCCACCAAGAGCTTTGCAT
CCCATACAAGTCCCCAAAGTGGAGAACCGAACCAATTCTTCGCGGGCAGAACAAAAGCTTCTGCACACGT
CTCCACTCGAATTTGGAGCCGGCCGGCGTGTGCAAAAGAGGTGAATCGAACGAAAGACCCGTGTGTAAAG
CCGCGTTTCCAAAATGTATAAAACCGAGAGCATCTGGCCAATGTGCATCAGTTGTGGTCAGCAGCAAAAT
CAAGTGAATCATCTCAGTGCAACTAAAGGGGGGATCCGATCTCAATATGAAGTTATGCATATTACTGGCC
GTCGTGGCCTTTGTTGGCCTCTCGCTCGGGTCCTCCTCAGAGCTCGACATTCTCCTCGATATCAAATCCT
CTCTCGACCCTGAAAAACGTTTCCTCACTTCATGGACTCCCGACGCCGACCCTTGCTCCTCTGGCTCCTT
CGACGGTGTCGCGTGCGACGGAAACCGCCGTGTTGCTAACATCTCTCTTCAAGGAATGGGTCTCACTGGA
ACTATCCCTCCTTCAATCGGTCTTCTCACAAGCTTAACCGGTTTATACCTTCACTTCAACTCCTTGACCG
GTCATATTCCTAAAGATATCTCAAATCTGCCTCTCCTCACCGATTTATACCTCAATGTCAACAATCTCTC
CGGTGAAATCCCTCCTCTAATCGGGAACTTAGACAATCTTCAAGTTATACAGTTATGTTACAACAAGTTA
AGTGGAAGTATACCGACACAGTTTGGTTCTCTTAAGAAGATAACTGTCTTGGCTTTACAGTATAACCAAC
TCTCCGGCGCCATTCCGGCGAGTTTAGGCGATATTGATACGTTAACGAGGCTTGATTTGAGCTTCAACAA
CCTCTTTGGTCCTGTTCCGGTGAAACTCGCCGGTGCTCCTTTGCTTGAAGTTCTCGACATTCGTAATAAC
TCCTTCTCCGGCTTCGTTCCCTCTGCTTTGAAGAGGCTAAACAATGGATTCCAGTATTCAAACAATCACG
GTTTATGCGGAGATGGTTTCACTGATTTGAAAGCTTGCACCGGCTTAAACGGTCCGAACCCTAACCGACC
AGACCCAACAAACCCAACGAATTTCACAACAGTTGACGTGAAACCAGAATCAGCAGATTTACAACGAAGC
AATTGCAGTAACAACAATGGCGGGTGTTCATCAAAATCCTTAAAGTCTCTGGAGGTGCTGTTCCAGGGAC
CAAGCGGCAATCCCGGCGGCGATCTGGCCCCCCAGATGCTGCGCGAGCTGCAGGAGACCAATGCCGCCCT
GCAGGACGTGCGCGAGCTGCTGCGCCACCGCGTGAAGGAGATCACCTTCCTGAAGAACACCGTGATGGAG
TGCGACGCCTGCGGCATGCAGCCCTCTAGAGGCTCCGGCTCCATCATCCCAGTTGAGGAGGAGAACCCGG
ACTTCTGGAACCGCGAGGCAGCCGAGGCCCTGGGTGCCGCCAAGAAGCTGCAGCCTGCACAGACAGCCGC
CAAGAACCTCATCATCTTCCTGGGCGATGGGATGGGGGTGTCTACGGTGACAGCTGCCAGGATCCTAAAA
GGGCAGAAGAAGGACAAACTGGGGCCTGAGATACCCCTGGCCATGGACCGCTTCCCATATGTGGCTCTGT
CCAAGACATACAATGTAGACAAACATGTGCCAGACAGTGGAGCCACAGCCACGGCCTACCTGTGCGGGGT
CAAGGGCAACTTCCAGACCATTGGCTTGAGTGCAGCCGCCCGCTTTAACCAGTGCAACACGACACGCGGC
AACGAGGTCATCTCCGTGATGAATCGGGCCAAGAAAGCAGGGAAGTCAGTGGGAGTGGTAACCACCACAC
GAGTGCAGCACGCCTCGCCAGCCGGCACCTACGCCCACACGGTGAACCGCAACTGGTACTCGGACGCCGA
CGTGCCTGCCTCGGCCCGCCAGGAGGGGTGCCAGGACATCGCTACGCAGCTCATCTCCAACATGGACATT
GACGTGATCCTAGGTGGAGGCCGAAAGTACATGTTTCGCATGGGAACCCCAGACCCTGAGTACCCAGATG
ACTACAGCCAAGGTGGGACCAGGCTGGACGGGAAGAATCTGGTGCAGGAATGGCTGGCGAAGCGCCAGGG
TGCCCGGTATGTGTGGAACCGCACTGAGCTCATGCAGGCTTCCCTGGACCCGTCTGTGACCCATCTCATG
GGTCTCTTTGAGCCTGGAGACATGAAATACGAGATCCACCGAGACTCCACACTGGACCCCTCCCTGATGG
AGATGACAGAGGCTGCCCTGCGCCTGCTGAGCAGGAACCCCCGCGGCTTCTTCCTCTTCGTGGAGGGTGG
TCGCATCGACCATGGTCATCATGAAAGCAGGGCTTACCGGGCACTGACTGAGACGATCATGTTCGACGAC
GCCATTGAGAGGGCGGGCCAGCTCACCAGCGAGGAGGACACGCTGAGCCTCGTCACTGCCGACCACTCCC
ACGTCTTCTCCTTCGGAGGCTACCCCCTGCGAGGGAGCTCCATCTTCGGGCTGGCCCCTGGCAAGGCCCG
GGACAGGAAGGCCTACACGGTCCTCCTATACGGAAACGGTCCAGGCTATGTGCTCAAGGACGGCGCCCGG
CCGGATGTTACCGAGAGCGAGAGCGGGAGCCCCGAGTATCGGCAGCAGTCAGCAGTGCCCCTGGACGAAG
AGACCCACGCAGGCGAGGACGTGGCGGTGTTCGCGCGCGGCCCGCAGGCGCACCTGGTTCACGGCGTGCA
GGAGCAGACCTTCATAGCGCACGTCATGGCCTTCGCCGCCTGCCTGGAGCCCTACACCGCCTGCGACCTG
GCGCCCCCCGCCGGCACCACCGACGCCGCGCACCCGGGTTCTAGAGGAAGCACCTCCGGCGATAACGATT
ACAAGGATGATGATGATAAGGCCAGCGGCACCGGTCATCATCACCATCACCATTGAGTTTAAACCCGCTG
ATCAGCCTCGACTGTGCCTTCTAAGGCCTGAGCTCGCTGATCAGCCTCGATCGAGGATCCAGACATGATA
AGATACATTGATGAGTTTGGACAAACCACAACTAGAATGCAGTGAAAAAAATGCTTTATTTGTGAAATTT
GTGATGCTATTGCTTTATTTGTAACCATTATAAGCTGCAATAAACAAGTTAACAACAACAATTGCATTCA
TTTTATGTTTCAGGTTCAGGGGGAGGTGTGGGAGGTTTTTTAAAGCAAGTAAAACCTCTACAAATGTGGT
ATGGCTGATTATGATCAGTCGACCTGCAGGCATGCAAGCTTGGCGTAATCATGGTCATAGCTGTTTCCTG
TGTGAAATTGTTATCCGCTCACAATTCCACACAACATACGAGCCGGAAGCATAAAGTGTAAAGCCTGGGG
TGCCTAATGAGTGAGCTAACTCACATTAATTGCGTTGCGCTCACTGCCCGCTTTCCAGTCGGGAAACCTG
TCGTGCCAGCTGCATTAATGAATCGGCCAACGCGCGGGGAGAGGCGGTTTGCGTATTGGGCGCTCTTCCG
CTTCCTCGCTCACTGACTCGCTGCGCTCGGTCGTTCGGCTGCGGCGAGCGGTATCAGCTCACTCAAAGGC
GGTAATACGGTTATCCACAGAATCAGGGGATAACGCAGGAAAGAACATGTGAGCAAAAGGCCAGCAAAAG
GCCAGGAACCGTAAAAAGGCCGCGTTGCTGGCGTTTTTCCATAGGCTCCGCCCCCCTGACGAGCATCACA
AAAATCGACGCTCAAGTCAGAGGTGGCGAAACCCGACAGGACTATAAAGATACCAGGCGTTTCCCCCTGG
AAGCTCCCTCGTGCGCTCTCCTGTTCCGACCCTGCCGCTTACCGGATACCTGTCCGCCTTTCTCCCTTCG
GGAAGCGTGGCGCTTTCTCATAGCTCACGCTGTAGGTATCTCAGTTCGGTGTAGGTCGTTCGCTCCAAGC
TGGGCTGTGTGCACGAACCCCCCGTTCAGCCCGACCGCTGCGCCTTATCCGGTAACTATCGTCTTGAGTC
CAACCCGGTAAGACACGACTTATCGCCACTGGCAGCAGCCACTGGTAACAGGATTAGCAGAGCGAGGTAT
GTAGGCGGTGCTACAGAGTTCTTGAAGTGGTGGCCTAACTACGGCTACACTAGAAGAACAGTATTTGGTA
TCTGCGCTCTGCTGAAGCCAGTTACCTTCGGAAAAAGAGTTGGTAGCTCTTGATCCGGCAAACAAACCAC
CGCTGGTAGCGGTGGTTTTTTTGTTTGCAAGCAGCAGATTACGCGCAGAAAAAAAGGATCTCAAGAAGAT
CCTTTGATCTTTTCTACGGGGTCTGACGCTCAGTGGAACGAAAACTCACGTTAAGGGATTTTGGTCATGA
GATTATCAAAAAGGATCTTCACCTAGATCCTTTTAAATTAAAAATGAAGTTTTAAATCAATCTAAAGTAT
ATATGAGTAAACTTGGTCTGACAGTTACCAATGCTTAATCAGTGAGGCACCTATCTCAGCGATCTGTCTA
TTTCGTTCATCCATAGTTGCCTGACTCCCCGTCGTGTAGATAACTACGATACGGGAGGGCTTACCATCTG
GCCCCAGTGCTGCAATGATACCGCGAGACCCACGCTCACCGGCTCCAGATTTATCAGCAATAAACCAGCC
AGCCGGAAGGGCCGAGCGCAGAAGTGGTCCTGCAACTTTATCCGCCTCCATCCAGTCTATTAATTGTTGC
CGGGAAGCTAGAGTAAGTAGTTCGCCAGTTAATAGTTTGCGCAACGTTGTTGCCATTGCTACAGGCATCG
TGGTGTCACGCTCGTCGTTTGGTATGGCTTCATTCAGCTCCGGTTCCCAACGATCAAGGCGAGTTACATG
ATCCCCCATGTTGTGCAAAAAAGCGGTTAGCTCCTTCGGTCCTCCGATCGTTGTCAGAAGTAAGTTGGCC
GCAGTGTTATCACTCATGGTTATGGCAGCACTGCATAATTCTCTTACTGTCATGCCATCCGTAAGATGCT
TTTCTGTGACTGGTGAGTACTCAACCAAGTCATTCTGAGAATAGTGTATGCGGCGACCGAGTTGCTCTTG
CCCGGCGTCAATACGGGATAATACCGCGCCACATAGCAGAACTTTAAAAGTGCTCATCATTGGAAAACGT
TCTTCGGGGCGAAAACTCTCAAGGATCTTACCGCTGTTGAGATCCAGTTCGATGTAACCCACTCGTGCAC
CCAACTGATCTTCAGCATCTTTTACTTTCACCAGCGTTTCTGGGTGAGCAAAAACAGGAAGGCAAAATGC
CGCAAAAAAGGGAATAAGGGCGACACGGAAATGTTGAATACTCATACTCTTCCTTTTTCAATATTATTGA
AGCATTTATCAGGGTTATTGTCTCATGAGCGGATACATATTTGAATGTATTTAGAAAAATAAACAAATAG
GGGTTCCGCGCACATTTCCCCGAAAAGTGCCACCTGACGTCTAAGAAACCATTATTATCATGACATTAAC
CTATAAAAATAGGCGTATCACGAGGCCCTTTCGTCTCGCGCGTTTCGGTGATGACGGTGAAAACCTCTGA
CACATGCAGCTCCCGGAGACGGTCACAGCTTGTCTGTAAGCGGATGCCGGGAGCAGACAAGCCCGTCAGG
GCGCGTCAGCGGGTGTTGGCGGGTGTCGGGGCTGGCTTAACTATGCGGCATCAGAGCAGATTGTACTGAG
AGTGCACCATATGCGGTGTGAAATACCGCACAGATGCGTAAGGAGAAAATACCGCATCAGGCGCCATTCG
CCATTCAGGCTGCGCAACTGTTGGGAAGGGCGATCGGTGCGGGCCTCTTCGCTATTACGCCAGCTGGCGA
AAGGGGGATGTGCTGCAAGGCGATTAAGTTGGGTAACGCCAGGGTTTTCCCAGTCACGACGTT
Features (pLannotate 1.2.2; 18 found; start..end, strand, type, name):
     23..449     +  promoter       MT promoter: Drosophila metallothionein promoter
    467..520     +  sig_peptide    BiP signal sequence: Drosophila BiP signal sequence
   1415..1594    +  CDS            Comp (fragment): COMP_RAT - Experimental evidence at protein level: Swiss-Prot protein existence level 1. May play a role in the structural integrity of cartilage via its interaction with other extracellular matrix proteins such as the collagens and fibronectin. Can mediate the interaction of chondrocytes with the cartilage extracellular matrix through interaction with cell surface integrin receptors. Could play a role in the pathogenesis of osteoarthritis. Potent suppressor of apoptosis in both primary chondrocytes and transformed cells. Suppresses apoptosis by blocking the activation of caspase-3 and by indu
   1582..3034    +  CDS            SEAP (fragment): secreted alkaline phosphatase from human placenta The natural enzyme has a C-terminal transmembrane sequence that is replaced by a GPI anchor.
   3071..3100    +  CDS            2xFLAG (fragment): two tandem FLAG® epitope tags
   3206..3340    -  polyA_signal   SV40 poly(A) signal: SV40 polyadenylation signal
   3363..3447    -  CDS            large T antigen (fragment): large T antigen from SV40 (simian virus 40)
   3447..3471    +  misc_feature   MCS (fragment): pUC18/19 multiple cloning site
   3508..3524    -  protein_bind   lac operator: The lac repressor binds to the lac operator to inhibit transcription in E. coli. This inhibition can be relieved by adding lactose or isopropyl-β-D-thiogalactopyranoside (IPTG). lac repressor encoded by lacI
   3532..3562    -  promoter       lac promoter: promoter for the E. coli lac operon
   3577..3598    -  protein_bind   CAP binding site: CAP binding activates transcription in the presence of cAMP. E. coli catabolite activator protein
   3611..3703    -  CDS            lacI (fragment): lac repressor; lacI; The lac repressor binds to the lac operator to inhibit transcription in E. coli. This inhibition can be relieved by adding lactose or isopropyl-β-D-thiogalactopyranoside (IPTG).
   3886..4474    -  rep_origin     ori: high-copy-number ColE1/pMB1/pBR322/pUC origin of replication
   4645..5505    -  CDS            AmpR: β-lactamase; bla; confers resistance to ampicillin, carbenicillin, and related antibiotics
   5506..5610    -  promoter       AmpR promoter: bla
   5705..5740    +  CDS            rop (fragment): Rop protein, which maintains plasmids at low copy number; rop
   5842..5941    +  misc_feature   bom (fragment): basis of mobility region from pBR322
   5947..21      -  CDS            lacZα (fragment) (across the origin): LacZα fragment of β-galactosidase; lacZ fragment
