[The description below was written by a language model from this plasmid's Addgene catalogue record and pLannotate feature annotations shown in this document.]
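Description:
AT2G45340 K10_pECIA14 is an insect-cell expression plasmid built on the pECIA14 backbone and designed for secreted protein production in Drosophila cell culture. It is maintained in E. coli through a high-copy ColE1/pUC-type origin and an ampicillin resistance gene (β-lactamase with its own promoter). The remaining bacterial annotations (lac promoter/operator, and fragments of lacZα, lacI, rop and bom) are cloning-vector remnants with no stated role in the construct's use.

The expression cassette is driven by the Drosophila metallothionein promoter, which is induced by copper (CuSO4). Downstream, a Drosophila BiP signal sequence directs the product into the secretory pathway. The unannotated stretch between this signal sequence and the tags corresponds in position to the insert, the extracellular domain of the Arabidopsis thaliana leucine-rich repeat receptor kinase encoded by AT2G45340, introduced by ligation-independent cloning. The ectodomain is fused at its C-terminus to the pentamerising coiled-coil helix of rat COMP, human placental alkaline phosphatase, a FLAG epitope and, according to the depositor, a hexahistidine tag (not separately annotated in the feature table). An SV40 polyadenylation signal follows the cassette.

This arrangement makes the plasmid the "prey" half of a paired extracellular interaction assay. COMP-mediated pentamerisation raises avidity so that weak ectodomain contacts can be detected, while alkaline phosphatase provides an enzymatic readout and the epitope tags allow detection or purification. The record says it should be used with the matching bait vector, AT2G45340 K10_pECIA2, and it belongs to a collection used to map an extracellular interaction network among Arabidopsis LRR receptor kinases.
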