Addgene plasmid #114823: AT2G45340 K10_pECIA14
Purpose: Prey vector AT2G45340 K10_pECIA14 should be used with bait vector AT2G45340 K10_pECIA2.
Depositing lab: Youssef Belkhadir. Depositing organization: Gregor Mendel Institute of Molecular Plant Biology. Publication: An extracellular network of Arabidopsis leucine-rich repeat receptor kinases. Smakowska-Luzan E, Mott GA, Parys K, Stegmann M, Howton TC, Layeghifard M, Neuhold J, Lehner A, Kong J, Grunwald K, Weinberger N, Satbhai SB, Mayer D, Busch W, Madalinski M, Stolt-Bergner P, Provart NJ, Mukhtar MS, Zipfel C, Desveaux D, Guttman DS, Belkhadir Y. Nature. 2018 Jan 18;553(7688):342-346. doi: 10.1038/nature25184. Epub 2018 Jan 10. PubMed 29320478.
Backbone
  Vector backbone: pECIA14
  Backbone manufacturer: Chris Garcia (Addgene plasmid # 47051)
  Vector type: Insect Expression
Growth in bacteria
  Bacterial resistance: Ampicillin, 100 μg/mL
  Growth temperature: 37°C
  Growth strain: DH5alpha
  Copy number: High Copy
Gene/Insert
  Gene/Insert name: AT2G45340
  Species: A. thaliana (mustard weed)
  Entrez Gene: AT2G45340 (a.k.a. AT2G45340, F4L23.15)
  Promoter: Metallothionein (Copper-Inducible)
  Cloning method: Ligation Independent Cloning
Terms and licenses: Academic/Nonprofit Terms; Industry Terms: Not Available to Industry
Depositor comments: Plasmid for secreted expression in Drosophila cell culture by induction via CuSO4. Insert is an extracellular domain of indicated LRR-RK, C-terminally tagged with Pentameric rat COMP helix, Alkaline Phosphatase (human, placental), Flag, and hexahistidine tags. Insert Protein Sequence: SSSELDILLDIKSSLDPEKRFLTSWTPDADPCSSGSFDGVACDGNRRVANISLQGMGLTGTIPPSIGLLTSLTGLYLHFNSLTGHIPKDISNLPLLTDLYLNVNNLSGEIPPLIGNLDNLQVIQLCYNKLSGSIPTQFGSLKKITVLALQYNQLSGAIPASLGDIDTLTRLDLSFNNLFGPVPVKLAGAPLLEVLDIRNNSFSGFVPSALKRLNNGFQYSNNHGLCGDGFTDLKACTGLNGPNPNRPDPTNPTNFTTVDVKPESADLQRSNCSNNNGGCSSKSLKS
How to cite: AT2G45340 K10_pECIA14 was a gift from Youssef Belkhadir (Addgene plasmid # 114823 ; http://n2t.net/addgene:114823 ; RRID:Addgene_114823)
